>Addgene plasmid #163923 | pLV-CBA-dt/PGK-CFTR-⌀ | addgene full sequence | sequence record 321899 | Addgene NGS Result
AATGTAGTCTTATGCAATACTCTTGTAGTCTTGCAACATGGTAACGATGAGTTAGCAACATGCCTTACAA
GGAGAGAAAAAGCACCGTGCATGCCGATTGGTGGAAGTAAGGTGGTACGATCGTGCCTTATTAGGAAGGC
AACAGACGGGTCTGACATGGATTGGACGAACCACTGAATTGCCGCATTGCAGAGATATTGTATTTAAGTG
CCTAGCTCGATACATAAACGGGTCTCTCTGGTTAGACCAGATCTGAGCCTGGGAGCTCTCTGGCTAACTA
GGGAACCCACTGCTTAAGCCTCAATAAAGCTTGCCTTGAGTGCTTCAAGTAGTGTGTGCCCGTCTGTTGT
GTGACTCTGGTAACTAGAGATCCCTCAGACCCTTTTAGTCAGTGTGGAAAATCTCTAGCAGTGGCGCCCG
AACAGGGACTTGAAAGCGAAAGGGAAACCAGAGGAGCTCTCTCGACGCAGGACTCGGCTTGCTGAAGCGC
GCACGGCAAGAGGCGAGGGGCGGCGACTGGTGAGTACGCCAAAAATTTTGACTAGCGGAGGCTAGAAGGA
GAGAGATGGGTGCGAGAGCGTCAGTATTAAGCGGGGGAGAATTAGATCGCGATGGGAAAAAATTCGGTTA
AGGCCAGGGGGAAAGAAAAAATATAAATTAAAACATATAGTATGGGCAAGCAGGGAGCTAGAACGATTCG
CAGTTAATCCTGGCCTGTTAGAAACATCAGAAGGCTGTAGACAAATACTGGGACAGCTACAACCATCCCT
TCAGACAGGATCAGAAGAACTTAGATCATTATATAATACAGTAGCAACCCTCTATTGTGTGCATCAAAGG
ATAGAGATAAAAGACACCAAGGAAGCTTTAGACAAGATAGAGGAAGAGCAAAACAAAAGTAAGACCACCG
CACAGCAAGCGGCCGCTGATCTTCAGACCTGGAGGAGGAGATATGAGGGACAATTGGAGAAGTGAATTAT
ATAAATATAAAGTAGTAAAAATTGAACCATTAGGAGTAGCACCCACCAAGGCAAAGAGAAGAGTGGTGCA
GAGAGAAAAAAGAGCAGTGGGAATAGGAGCTTTGTTCCTTGGGTTCTTGGGAGCAGCAGGAAGCACTATG
GGCGCAGCGTCAATGACGCTGACGGTACAGGCCAGACAATTATTGTCTGGTATAGTGCAGCAGCAGAACA
ATTTGCTGAGGGCTATTGAGGCGCAACAGCATCTGTTGCAACTCACAGTCTGGGGCATCAAGCAGCTCCA
GGCAAGAATCCTGGCTGTGGAAAGATACCTAAAGGATCAACAGCTCCTGGGGATTTGGGGTTGCTCTGGA
AAACTCATTTGCACCACTGCTGTGCCTTGGAATGCTAGTTGGAGTAATAAATCTCTGGAACAGATTTGGA
ATCACACGACCTGGATGGAGTGGGACAGAGAAATTAACAATTACACAAGCTTAATACACTCCTTAATTGA
AGAATCGCAAAACCAGCAAGAAAAGAATGAACAAGAATTATTGGAATTAGATAAATGGGCAAGTTTGTGG
AATTGGTTTAACATAACAAATTGGCTGTGGTATATAAAATTATTCATAATGATAGTAGGAGGCTTGGTAG
GTTTAAGAATAGTTTTTGCTGTACTTTCTATAGTGAATAGAGTTAGGCAGGGATATTCACCATTATCGTT
TCAGACCCACCTCCCAACCCCGAGGGGACCCGACAGGCCCGAAGGAATAGAAGAAGAAGGTGGAGAGAGA
GACAGAGACAGATCCATTCGATTAGTGAACGGATCTCGACGGTATCGATACAAATGGCAGTATTCATTCA
CAATTTTAAAAGAAAAGGGGGGATTGGGGGGTACAGTGCAGGGGAAAGAATAGTAGACATAATAGCAACA
GACATACAAACTAAAGAATTACAAAAACAAATTACAAAAATTCAAAATTTTCGGGTTTATTACAGGGACA
GCAGAGATCCACTTTGGTCTAGTGGATCCTAGAGCCCCAGCTGGTTCTTTCCGCCTCAGAAGCCATAGAG
CCCACCGCATCCCCAGCATGCCTGCTATTGTCTTCCCAATCCTCCCCCTTGCTGTCCTGCCCCACCCCAC
CCCCCAGAATAGAATGACACCTACTCAGACAATGCGATGCAATTTCCTCATTTTATTAGGAAAGGACAGT
GGGAGTGGCACCTTCCAGGGTCAAGGAAGGCACGGGGGAGGGGCAAACAACAGATGGCTGGCAACTAGAA
GGCACAGTCGAGGCTGATCAGCTTATCGACAACGGCATCGCTACTCTAGCCTGCCAATTCCATGAGCAAA
TGTCCCATGTCAACATTTATGCTGCTCTCTAAAGCCTTGTATCTTGCACCTCTTCTTCTGTCTCCTCTTT
CAGAGCAGCAATCTGGGGCTTAGACTTGCACTTGCTTGAGTTCCGGTGGGGAAAGAGCTTCACCCTGTCG
GAGGGGCTGATGGCTTGCCGGAAGAGGCTCCTCTCGTTCAGCAGTTTCTGGATGGAATCGTACTGCCGCA
CTTTGTTCTCTTCTATGACCAAAAATTGTTGGCATTCCAGCATTGCTTCTATCCTGTGTTCACAGAGAAT
TACTGTGCAATCAGCAAATGCTTGTTTTAGAGTTCTTCTAATTATTTGGTATGTTACTGGATCCAAATGA
GCACTGGGTTCATCAAGCAGCAAGATCTTCGCCTTACTGAGAACAGATCTAGCCAAGCACATCAACTGCT
TGTGGCCATGGCTTAGGACACAGCCCCCATCCACAAGGACAAAGTCAAGCTTCCCAGGAAACTGTTCTAT
CACAGATCTGAGCCCAACCTCATCTGCAACTTTCCATATTTCTTGATCACTCCACTGTTCATAGGGATCC
AAGTTTTTTCTAAATGTTCCAGAAAAAATAAATACTTTCTGTGGTATCACTCCAAAGGCTTTCCTCCACT
GTTGCAAAGTTATTGAATCCCAAGACACACCATCGATCTGGATTTCTCCTTCAGTGTTCAGTAGTCTCAA
AAAAGCTGATAACAAAGTACTCTTCCCTGATCCAGTTCTTCCCAAGAGGCCCACCCTCTGGCCAGGACTT
ATTGAGAAGGAAATGTTCTCTAATATGGCATTTCCACCTTCTGTGTATTTTGCTGTGAGATCTTTGACAG
TCATTTGGCCCCCTGAGGGCCAGATGTCATCTTTCTTCACGTGTGAATTCTCAATAATCATAACTTTCGA
GAGTTGGCCATTCTTGTATGGTTTGGTTGACTTGGTAGGTTTACCTTCTGTTGGCATGTCAATGAACTTA
AAGACTCGGCTCACAGATCGCATCAAGCTATCCACATCTATGCTGGAGTTTACAGCCCACTGCAATGTAC
TCATGATATTCATGGCTAAAGTCAGGATAATACCAACTCTTCCTTCTCCTTCTCCTGTTGTTAAAATGGA
AATGAAGGTAACAGCAATGAAGAAGATGACAAAAATCATTTCTATTCTCATTTGGAACCAGCGCAGTGTT
GACAGGTACAAGAACCAGTTGGCAGTATGTAAATTCAGAGCTTTGTGGAACAGAGTTTCAAAGTAAGGCT
GCCGTCCGAAGGCACGAAGTGTCCATAGTCCTTTTAAGCTTGTAACAAGATGAGTGAAAATTGGACTCCT
GCCTTCAGATTCCAGTTGTTTGAGTTGCTGTGAGGTTTGGAGGAAATATGCTCTCAACATAATAAAAGCC
ACTATCACTGGCACTGTTGCAACAAAGATGTAGGGTTGTAAAACTGCGACAACTGCTATAGCTCCAATCA
CAATTAATAACAACTGGATGAAGTCAAATATGGTAAGAGGCAGAAGGTCATCCAAAATTGCTATATCTTT
GGAGAATCTATTAAGAATCCCACCTGCTTTCAACGTGTTGAGGGTTGACATAGGTGCTTGAAGAACAGAA
TGTAACATTTTGTGGTGTAAAATTTTCGACACTGTGATTAGAGTATGCACCAGTGGTAGACCTCTGAAGA
ATCCCATAGCAAGCAAAGTGTCGGCTACTCCCACGTAAATGTAAAACACATAATACGAACTGGTGCTGGT
GATAATCACTGCATAGCTGTTATTTCTACTATGAGTACTATTCCCTTTGTCTTGAAGAGGAGTGTTTCCA
AGGAGCCACAGCACAACCAAAGAAGCAGCCACCTCTGCCAGAAAAATTACTAAGCACCAAATTAGCACAA
AAATTAAGCTCTTGTGGACAGTAATATATCGAAGGTATGTGTTCCATGTAGTCACTGCTGGTATGCTCTC
CATATCATCAAAAAGGCACTCCTTTAAGTCTTCTTCGTTAATTTCTTCACTTATTTCCAAGCCAGTTTCT
TGAGATAACCTTCTTGAATATATATCCAGTTCAGTCAAGTTTGCCTGAGGGGCCAGTGACACTTTTCGTG
TGGATGCTGTTGTCTTTCGGTGAATGTTCTGACCTTGGTTAACTGAGTGTGTCATCAGGTTCAGGACAGA
CTGCCTCCTTCGTGCCTGAAGCGTGGGGCCAGTGCTGATCACGCTGATGCGAGGCAGTATCGCCTCTCCC
TGCTCAGAATCTGGTACTAAGGACAGCCTTCTCTCTAAAGGCTCATCAGAATCCTCTTCGATGCCATTCA
TTTGTAAGGGAGTCTTTTGCACAATGGAAAATTTTCGTATAGAGTTGATTGGATTGAGAATAGAATTCTT
CCTTTTTTCCCCAAACTCTCCAGTCTGTTTAAAAGATTGTTTTTTTGTTTCTGTCCAGGAGACAGGAGCA
TCTCCTTCTAATGAGAAACGGTGTAAGGTCTCAGTTAGGATTGAATTTCTTCTTTCTGCACTAAATTGGT
CGAAAGAATCACATCCCATGAGTTTTGAGCTAAAGTCTGGCTGTAGATTTTGGAGTTCTGAAAATGTCCC
ATAAAAATAGCTGCTACCTTCATGCAAAATTAATATTTTGTCAGCTTTCTTTAAATGTTCCATTTTAGAA
GTGACCAAAATCCTAGTTTTGTTAGCCATCAGTTTACAGACACAGCTTTCAAATATTTCTTTTTCTGTTA
AAACATCTAGGTATCCAAAAGGAGAGTCTAATAAATACAAATCAGCATCTTTGTATACTGCTCTTGCTAA
AGAAATTCTTGCTCGTTGACCTCCACTCAGTGTGATTCCACCTTCTCCAAGAACTATATTGTCTTTCTCT
GCAAACTTGGAGATGTCCTCTTCTAGTTGGCATGCTTTGATGACGCTTCTGTATCTATATTCATCATAGG
AAACACCAAAGATGATATTTTCTTTAATGGTGCCAGGCATAATCCAGGAAAACTGAGAACAGAATGAAAT
TCTTCCACTGTGCTTAATTTTACCCTCTGAAGGCTCCAGTTCTCCCATAATCATCATTAGAAGTGAAGTC
TTGCCTGCTCCAGTGGATCCAGCAACCGCCAACAACTGTCCTCTTTCTATCTTGAAATTAATATCTTTCA
GGACAGGAGTACCAAGAAGTGAGAAATTACTGAAGAAGAGGCTGTCATCACCATTAGAAGTTTTTCTATT
GTTATTGTTTTGTTTTGCTTTCTCAAATAATTCCCCAAATCCCTCCTCCCAGAAGGCTGTTACATTCTCC
ATCACTACTTCTGTAGTCGTTAAGTTATATTCCAATGTCTTATATTCTTGCTTTTGTAAGAAATCCTGTA
TTTTGTTTATTGCTCCAAGAGAGTCATACCATGTTTGTACAGCCCAGGGAAATTGCCGAGTGACCGCCAT
GCGCAGAACAATGCAGAATGAGATGGTGGTGAATATTTTCCGGAGGATGATTCCTTTGATTAGTGCATAG
GGAAGCACAGATAAAAACACCACAAAGAACCCTGAGAAGAAGAAGGCTGAGCTATTGAAGTATCTCACAT
AGGCTGCCTTCCGAGTCAGTTTCAGTTCTGTTTGTCTTAAGTTTTCAATCATTTTTTCCATTGCTTCTTC
CCAGCAGTATGCCTTAACAGATTGGATGTTCTCGATCATTTCTGAGGTAATCACAAGTCTTTCACTGATC
TTCCCAGCTCTCTGATCTCTGTACTTCATCATCATTCTCCCTAGCCCAGCCTGAAAAAGGGCAAGGACTA
TCAGGAAACCAAGTCCACAGAAGGCAGACGCCTGTAACAACTCCCAGATTAGCCCCATGAGGAGTGCCAC
TTGCAAAGGAGCGATCCACACGAAATGTGCCAATGCAAGTCCTTCATCAAATTTGTTCAGGTTGTTGGAA
AGGAGACTAACAAGTTGTCCAATACTTATTTTATCTAGAACACGGCTTGACAGCTTTAAAGTCTTCTTAT
AAATCAAACTAAACATAGCTATTCTCATCTGCATTCCAATGTGATGAAGGCCAAAAATGGCTGGGTGTAG
GAGCAGTGTCCTCACAATAAAGAGAAGGCATAAGCCTATGCCTAGATAAATCGCGATAGAGCGTTCCTCC
TTGTTATCCGGGTCATAGGAAGCTATGATTCTTCCCAGTAAGAGAGGCTGTACTGCTTTGGTGACTTCCC
CTAAATATAAAAAGATTCCATAGAACATAAATCTCCAGAAAAAACATCGCCGAAGGGCATTAATGAGTTT
AGGATTTTTCTTTGAAGCCAGCTCTCTATCCCATTCTCTTTCCAATTTTTCAGATAGATTGTCAGCAGAA
TCAACAGAAGGGATTTGGTATATGTCTGACAATTCCAGGCGCTGTCTGTATCCTTTCCTCAAAATTGGTC
TGGTCCAGCTGAAAAAAAGTTTGGAGACAACGCTGGCCTTTTCCAGAGGCGACCTCTGCATGGTGGCGGC
GCCGTCTGGGCTCAAGCTCCTAATGCGGAGCACGCGTCAGCTGACTAGAGGATCCCCGGGTACCGACAGG
TCGAAAGGCCCGGAGATGAGGAAGAGGAGAACAGCGCGGCAGACGTGCGCTTTTGAAGCGTGCAGAATGC
CGGGCCTCCGGAGGACCTTCGGGCGCCCGCCCCGCCCCTGAGCCCGCCCCTGAGCCCGCCCCCGGACCCA
CCCCTTCCCAGCCTCTGAGCCCAGAAAGCGAAGGAGCAAAGCTGCTATTGGCCGCTGCCCCAAAGGCCTA
CCCGCTTCCATTGCTCAGCGGTGCTGTCCATCTGCACGAGACTAGTGAGACGTGCTACTTCCATTTGTCA
CGTCCTGCACGACGCGAGCTGCGGGGCGGGGGGGAACTTCCTGACTAGGGGAGGAGTAGAAGGTGGCGCG
AAGGGGCCACCAAAGAACGGAGCCGGTTGGCGCCTACCGGTGGATGTGGAATGTGTGCGAGGCCAGAGGC
CACTTGTGTAGCGCCAAGTGCCCAGCGGGGCTGCTAAAGCGCATGCTCCAGACTGCCTTGGGAAAAGTAC
TGGACGGAATGCATGGCTGCCAATATAATTCATGTTGGCATTGATTATTGACTAGTTATTAATAGTAATC
AATTACGGGGTCATTAGTTCATAGCCCATATATGGAGTTCCGCGTTACATAACTTACGGTAAATGGCCCG
CCTGGCTGACCGCCCAACGACCCCCGCCCATTGACGTCAATAATGACGTATGTTCCCATAGTAACGCCAA
TAGGGACTTTCCATTGACGTCAATGGGTGGAGTATTTACGGTAAACTGCCCACTTGGCAGTACATCAAGT
GTATCATATGCCAAGTCCGCCCCCTATTGACGTCAATGACGGTAAATGGCCCGCCTGGCATTATGCCCAG
TACATGACCTTACGGGACTTTCCTACTTGGCAGTACATCTACGTATTAGTCATCGCTATTACCATGGTCG
AGGTGAGCCCCACGTTCTGCTTCACTCTCCCCATCTCCCCCCCCTCCCCACCCCCAATTTTGTATTTATT
TATTTTTTAATTATTTTGTGCAGCGATGGGGGCGGGGGGGGGGGGGGGGCGCGCGCCAGGSGGGGCGGGG
CGGGGCGAGGGGCGGGGCGGGGCGAGGCGGAGAGGTGCGGCGGCAGCCAATCAGAGCGGCGCGCTCCGAA
AGTTTCCTTTTATGGCGAGGCGGCGGCGGCGGCGGCCCTATAAAAAGCGAAGCGCGCGGCGGGCGGGAGT
CAAGCTTGCCGCCGGCACCATGGTGAGCAAGGGCGAGGAGGTCATCAAAGAGTTCATGCGCTTCAAGGTG
CGCATGGAGGGCTCCATGAACGGCCACGAGTTCGAGATCGAGGGCGAGGGCGAGGGCCGCCCCTACGAGG
GCACCCAGACCGCCAAGCTGAAGGTGACCAAGGGCGGCCCCCTGCCCTTCGCCTGGGACATCCTGTCCCC
CCAGTTCATGTACGGCTCCAAGGCGTACGTGAAGCACCCCGCCGACATCCCCGATTACAAGAAGCTGTCC
TTCCCCGAGGGCTTCAAGTGGGAGCGCGTGATGAACTTCGAGGACGGCGGTCTGGTGACCGTGACCCAGG
ACTCCTCCCTGCAGGACGGCACGCTGATCTACAAGGTGAAGATGCGCGGCACCAACTTCCCCCCCGACGG
CCCCGTAATGCAGAAGAAGACCATGGGCTGGGAGGCCTCCACCGAGCGCCTGTACCCCCGCGACGGCGTG
CTGAAGGGCGAGATCCACCAGGCCCTGAAGCTGAAGGACGGCGGCCACTACCTGGTGGAGTTCAAGACCA
TCTACATGGCCAAGAAGCCCGTGCAACTGCCCGGCTACTACTACGTGGACACCAAGCTGGACATCACCTC
CCACAACGAGGACTACACCATCGTGGAACAGTACGAGCGCTCCGAGGGCCGCCACCACCTGTTCCTGTAC
GGCATGGACGAGCTGTACAAGTAACTCGAGTAATCAACCTCTGGATTACAAAATTTGTGAAAGATTGACT
GGTATTCTTAACTATGTTGCTCCTTTTACGCTATGTGGATACGCTGCTTTAATGCCTTTGTATCATGCTA
TTGCTTCCCGTATGGCTTTCATTTTCTCCTCCTTGTATAAATCCTGGTTGCTGTCTCTTTATGAGGAGTT
GTGGCCCGTTGTCAGGCAACGTGGCGTGGTGTGCACTGTGTTTGCTGACGCAACCCCCACTGGTTGGGGC
ATTGCCACCACCTGTCAGCTCCTTTCCGGGACTTTCGCTTTCCCCCTCCCTATTGCCACGGCGGAACTCA
TCGCCGCCTGCCTTGCCCGCTGCTGGACAGGGGCTCGGCTGTTGGGCACTGACAATTCCGTGGTGTTGTC
GGGGAAGCTGACGTCCTTTCCATGGCTGCTCGCCTGTGTTGCCACCTGGATTCTGCGCGGGACGTCCTTC
TGCTACGTCCCTTCGGCCCTCAATCCAGCGGACCTTCCTTCCCGCGGCCTGCTGCCGGCTCTGCGGCCTC
TTCCGCGTCTTCGCCTTCGCCCTCAGACGAGTCGGATCTCCCTTTGGGCCGCCTCCCCGCAGGTACCTTT
AAGACCAATGACTTACAAGGCAGCTGTAGATCTTAGCCACTTTTTAAAAGAAAAGGGGGGACTGGAAGGG
CTAATTCACTCCCAACGAAGACAAGATCTGCTTTTTGCTTGTACTGGGTCTCTCTGGTTAGACCAGATCT
GAGCCTGGGAGCTCTCTGGCTAACTAGGGAACCCACTGCTTAAGCCTCAATAAAGCTTGCCTTGAGTGCT
TCAAGTAGTGTGTGCCCGTCTGTTGTGTGACTCTGGTAACTAGAGATCCCTCAGACCCTTTTAGTCAGTG
TGGAAAATCTCTAGCAGTAGTAGTTCATGTCATCTTATTATTCAGTATTTATAACTTGCAAAGAAATGAA
TATCAGAGAGTGAGAGGAACTTGTTTATTGCAGCTTATAATGGTTACAAATAAAGCAATAGCATCACAAA
TTTCACAAATAAAGCATTTTTTTCACTGCATTCTAGTTGTGGTTTGTCCAAACTCATCAATGTATCTTAT
CATGTCTGGCTCTAGCTATCCCGCCCCTAACTCCGCCCATCCCGCCCCTAACTCCGCCCAGTTCCGCCCA
TTCTCCGCCCCATGGCTGACTAATTTTTTTTATTTATGCAGAGGCCGAGGCCGCCTCGGCCTCTGAGCTA
TTCCAGAAGTAGTGAGGAGGCTTTTTTGGAGGCCTAGGGACGTACCCAATTCGCCCTATAGTGAGTCGTA
TTACGCGCGCTCACTGGCCGTCGTTTTACAACGTCGTGACTGGGAAAACCCTGGCGTTACCCAACTTAAT
CGCCTTGCAGCACATCCCCCTTTCGCCAGCTGGCGTAATAGCGAAGAGGCCCGCACCGATCGCCCTTCCC
AACAGTTGCGCAGCCTGAATGGCGAATGGG
[124 nt withheld, positions 10251-10374]
C
[91 nt withheld, positions 10376-10466]
A
[49 nt withheld, positions 10468-10516]
CCTTTGACGTTGGAGTCCACGTTCTTT
[37 nt withheld, positions 10544-10580]
ACCCTATCTCGGTCTATTCTTTTGATTTATAAGGGATTTTGCCGATTTCGGCCTATTGGTTAAAAAATGA
GCTGATTTAACAAAAATTTAACGCGAATTTTAACAAAATATTAACGCTTACAATTTAGGTGGCACTTTTC
GGGGAAATGTGCGCGGAACCCCTATTTGTTTATTTTTCTAAATACATTCAAATATGTATCCGCTCATGAG
ACAATAACCCTGATAAATGCTTCAATAATATTGAAAAAGGAAGAGTATGAGTATTCAACATTTCCGTGTC
GCCCTTATTCCCTTTTTTGCGGCATTTTGCCTTCCTGTTTTTGCTCACCCAGAAACGCTGGTGAAAGTAA
AAGATGCTGAAGATCAGTTGGGTGCACGAGTGGGTTACATCGAACTGGATCTCAACAGCGGTAAGATCCT
TGAGAGTTTTCGCCCCGAAGAACGTTTTCCAATGATGAGCACTTTTAAAGTTCTGCTATGTGGCGCGGTA
TTATCCCGTATTGACGCCGGGCAAGAGCAACTCGGTCGCCGCATACACTATTCTCAGAATGACTTGGTTG
AGTACTCACCAGTCACAGAAAAGCATCTTACGGATGGCATGACAGTAAGAGAATTATGCAGTGCTGCCAT
AACCATGAGTGATAACACTGCGGCCAACTTACTTCTGACAACGATCGGAGGACCGAAGGAGCTAACCGCT
TTTTTGCACAACATGGGGGATCATGTAACTCGCCTTGATCGTTGGGAACCGGAGCTGAATGAAGCCATAC
CAAACGACGAGCGTGACACCACGATGCCTGTAGCAATGGCAACAACGTTGCGCAAACTATTAACTGGCGA
ACTACTTACTCTAGCTTCCCGGCAACAATTAATAGACTGGATGGAGGCGGATAAAGTTGCAGGACCACTT
CTGCGCTCGGCCCTTCCGGCTGGCTGGTTTATTGCTGATAAATCTGGAGCCGGTGAGCGTGGGTCTCGCG
GTATCATTGCAGCACTGGGGCCAGATGGTAAGCCCTCCCGTATCGTAGTTATCTACACGACGGGGAGTCA
GGCAACTATGGATGAACGAAATAGACAGATCGCTGAGATAGGTGCCTCACTGATTAAGCATTGGTAACTG
TCAGACCAAGTTTACTCATATATACTTTAGATTGATTTAAAACTTCATTTTTAATTTAAAAGGATCTAGG
TGAAGATCCTTTTTGATAATCTCATGACCAAAATCCCTTAACGTGAGTTTTCGTTCCACTGAGCGTCAGA
CCCCGTAGAAAAGATCAAAGGATCTTCTTGAGATCCTTTTTTTCTGCGCGTAATCTGCTGCTTGCAAACA
AAAAAACCACCGCTACCAGCGGTGGTTTGTTTGCCGGATCAAGAGCTACCAACTCTTTTTCCGAAGGTAA
CTGGCTTCAGCAGAGCGCAGATACCAAATACTGTTCTTCTAGTGTAGCCGTAGTTAGGCCACCACTTCAA
GAACTCTGTAGCACCGCCTACATACCTCGCTCTGCTAATCCTGTTACCAGTGGCTGCTGCCAGTGGCGAT
AAGTCGTGTCTTACCGGGTTGGACTCAAGACGATAGTTACCGGATAAGGCGCAGCGGTCGGGCTGAACGG
GGGGTTCGTGCACACAGCCCAGCTTGGAGCGAACGACCTACACCGAACTGAGATACCTACAGCGTGAGCT
ATGAGAAAGCGCCACGCTTCCCGAAGGGAGAAAGGCGGACAGGTATCCGGTAAGCGGCAGGGTCGGAACA
GGAGAGCGCACGAGGGAGCTTCCAGGGGGAAACGCCTGGTATCTTTATAGTCCTGTCGGGTTTCGCCACC
TCTGACTTGAGCGTCGATTTTTGTGATGCTCGTCAGGGGGGCGGAGCCTATGGAAAAACGCCAGCAACGC
GGCCTTTTTACGGTTCCTGGCCTTTTGCTGGCCTTTTGCTCACATGTTCTTTCCTGCGTTATCCCCTGAT
TCTGTGGATAACCGTATTACCGCCTTTGAGTGAGCTGATACCGCTCGCCGCAGCCGAACGACCGAGCGCA
GCGAGTCAGTGAGCGAGGAAGCGGAAGAGCGCCCAATACGCAAACCGCCTCTCCCCGCGCGTTGGCCGAT
TCATTAATGCAGCTGGCACGACAGGTTTCCCGACTGGAAAGCGGGCAGTGAGCGCAACGCAATTAATGTG
AGTTAGCTCACTCATTAGGCACCCCAGGCTTTACACTTTATGCTTCCGGCTCGTATGTTGTGTGGAATTG
TGAGCGGATAACAATTTCACACAGGAAACAGCTATGACCATGATTACGCCAAGCGCGCAATTAACCCTCA
CTAAAGGGAACAAAAGCTGGAGCTGCAAGCTT
Features (pLannotate 1.2.2; 31 found; start..end, strand, type, name):
      3..229     +  promoter       RSV promoter: Rous sarcoma virus enhancer/promoter
    230..410     +  LTR            5' LTR (truncated): truncated 5' long terminal repeat (LTR) from HIV-1
    457..582     +  misc_feature   HIV-1 Ψ: packaging signal of human immunodeficiency virus type 1
    566..929     +  CDS            HIV-1 gag (fragment): gag protein from human immunodeficiency virus 1; gag
   1075..1308    +  misc_feature   RRE: The Rev response element (RRE) of HIV-1 allows for Rev-dependent mRNA export from the nucleus to the cytoplasm.
   1685..1785    +  CDS            Rev (fragment): human immunodeficiency virus 1 (HIV-1) Rev protein; rev; enhances nuclear export of unspliced and incompletely spliced viral mRNAs
   1824..1941    +  misc_feature   cPPT/CTS: central polypurine tract and central termination sequence of HIV-1
   1998..2019    -  promoter       SV40 promoter (fragment): SV40 enhancer and early promoter
   2023..2247    -  polyA_signal   bGH poly(A) signal: bovine growth hormone polyadenylation signal
   2342..6781    -  CDS            CFTR: CFTR_HUMAN - Also known as ABCC7. Experimental evidence at protein level: Swiss-Prot protein existence level 1. Epithelial ion channel that plays an important role in the regulation of epithelial ion and water transport and fluid homeostasis (PubMed:26823428). Mediates the transport of chloride ions across the cell membrane (PubMed:10792060, PubMed:11524016, PubMed:11707463, PubMed:12519745, PubMed:15010471, PubMed:12588899, PubMed:17036051, PubMed:19398555, PubMed:19621064, PubMed:22178883, PubMed:25330774, PubMed:1712898, PubMed:8910473, PubMed:9804160, PubMed:12529365, PubMed:17182731, PubM
   6835..6856    -  misc_feature   MCS (fragment): pUC18/19 multiple cloning site
   6862..7347    -  promoter       PGK promoter: mouse phosphoglycerate kinase 1 promoter
   7389..7766    +  enhancer       CMV enhancer: human cytomegalovirus immediate early enhancer
   7768..8045    +  promoter       chicken β-actin promoter: No description available
   8070..8771    +  CDS            dTomato: dTomato is a basic (constitutively fluorescent) orange fluorescent protein published in 2004, derived from Discosoma sp.. It is reported to be a somewhat slowly-maturing dimer with low acid sensitivity.
   8782..9370    +  misc_feature   WPRE: woodchuck hepatitis virus posttranscriptional regulatory element
   9367..9441    +  CDS            nef (fragment): NEF_HV1Z2 - Experimental evidence at protein level: Swiss-Prot protein existence level 1. Extracellular Nef protein targets CD4(+) T-lymphocytes for apoptosis by interacting with CXCR4 surface receptors. From Human immunodeficiency virus type 1 group M subtype D (isolate Z2/CDC-Z34) (HIV-1).
   9443..9676    +  LTR            3' LTR (ΔU3): self-inactivating 3' long terminal repeat (LTR) from HIV-1
   9748..9869    +  polyA_signal   SV40 poly(A) signal: SV40 polyadenylation signal
   9909..10044   +  rep_origin     SV40 ori: SV40 origin of replication
  10065..10083   -  promoter       T7 promoter: promoter for bacteriophage T7 RNA polymerase
  10091..10246   +  CDS            lacZα (fragment): LacZα fragment of β-galactosidase; lacZ fragment
  10251..10679   +  rep_origin     f1 ori (sequence partly withheld): f1 bacteriophage origin of replication; arrow indicates direction of (+) strand synthesis
  10732..10836   +  promoter       AmpR promoter: bla
  10837..11697   +  CDS            AmpR: β-lactamase; bla; confers resistance to ampicillin, carbenicillin, and related antibiotics
  11868..12456   +  rep_origin     ori: high-copy-number ColE1/pMB1/pBR322/pUC origin of replication
  12639..12731   +  CDS            lacI (fragment): lac repressor; lacI; The lac repressor binds to the lac operator to inhibit transcription in E. coli. This inhibition can be relieved by adding lactose or isopropyl-β-D-thiogalactopyranoside (IPTG).
  12744..12765   +  protein_bind   CAP binding site: CAP binding activates transcription in the presence of cAMP. E. coli catabolite activator protein
  12780..12810   +  promoter       lac promoter: promoter for the E. coli lac operon
  12814..12836   +  protein_bind   lac operator (fragment): The lac repressor binds to the lac operator to inhibit transcription in E. coli. This inhibition can be relieved by adding lactose or isopropyl-β-D-thiogalactopyranoside (IPTG). lac repressor encoded by lacI
  12879..12897   +  promoter       T3 promoter: promoter for bacteriophage T3 RNA polymerase
