[The description below was written by a language model from this plasmid's Addgene catalogue record and pLannotate feature annotations shown in this document.]
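Description:
pLV-CBA-dt/PGK-CFTR-⌀ is a 12.9 kb third-generation-style, self-inactivating HIV-1 lentiviral transfer plasmid for mammalian expression of wild-type human CFTR alongside a fluorescent marker. It is maintained in E. coli through a high-copy ColE1/pUC origin with ampicillin selection (AmpR), and the backbone also carries an f1 origin, an SV40 origin and leftover lac/T7/T3 cloning-vector elements. An RSV promoter fused to a truncated 5' LTR drives Tat-independent production of the genomic RNA in packaging cells. The Ψ packaging signal with a partial gag sequence, the RRE and the cPPT/CTS support encapsidation, Rev-dependent nuclear export and efficient transduction. The ΔU3 3' LTR, followed by an SV40 polyadenylation signal, inactivates LTR promoter activity after integration.

The payload consists of two divergent, back-to-back expression cassettes. On the forward strand, a CMV enhancer/chicken β-actin (CBA) promoter drives dTomato ("dt"), followed by a WPRE that enhances transcript stability and expression. On the reverse strand, the mouse PGK promoter drives the full CFTR coding sequence, which ends in its own bGH polyadenylation signal. This CFTR cassette is therefore antisense to the viral genome. Transduced cells can thus be identified by orange-red fluorescence while independently expressing the CFTR chloride channel.

The associated publication concerns detargeting lentiviral CFTR expression from airway basal cells using miR-106b. No microRNA target sites are annotated here, and the "⌀" in the name probably marks an empty version lacking such sites, which would serve as a non-detargeted control, although the record does not say this explicitly. The cloning sites used to insert CFTR are not recorded.
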