Addgene plasmid #163923: pLV-CBA-dt/PGK-CFTR-⌀
Purpose: Expresses human CFTR.
Depositing lab: John Engelhardt. Depositing organization: University of Iowa. Publication: Detargeting Lentiviral-Mediated CFTR Expression in Airway Basal Cells Using miR-106b. Choi SH, Reeves RE, Romano Ibarra GS, Lynch TJ, Shahin WS, Feng Z, Gasser GN, Winter MC, Evans TIA, Liu X, Luo M, Zhang Y, Stoltz DA, Devor EJ, Yan Z, Engelhardt JF. Genes (Basel). 2020 Oct 6;11(10). pii: genes11101169. doi: 10.3390/genes11101169. PubMed 33036232.
Backbone
  Vector backbone: pLV-PGK-dt/CBA-EGFP-NLS
  Vector type: Mammalian Expression, Lentiviral
Growth in bacteria
  Bacterial resistance: Ampicillin, 100 μg/mL
  Growth temperature: 37°C
  Growth strain: NEB Stable
  Copy number: High Copy
Gene/Insert
  Gene/Insert name: CFTR
  Species: H. sapiens (human)
  Mutation: WT
  Entrez Gene: CFTR (a.k.a. ABC35, ABCC7, CF, CFTR/MRP, MRP7, TNR-CFTR, dJ760C5.1)
  Cloning method: Restriction Enzyme; 5′ cloning site Unknown (unknown if destroyed); 3′ cloning site Unknown (unknown if destroyed)
Terms and licenses: Academic/Nonprofit Terms; Industry Terms: Not Available to Industry
How to cite: pLV-CBA-dt/PGK-CFTR-⌀ was a gift from John Engelhardt (Addgene plasmid # 163923 ; http://n2t.net/addgene:163923 ; RRID:Addgene_163923)
